>Addgene plasmid #25960 | pMBD-Gate4 | depositor full sequence | sequence record 12181 | Author sequence
TCAATATTGGCCATTAGCCATATTATTCATTGGTTATATAGCATAAATCAATATTGGCTATTGGCCATTG
CATACGTTGTATCTATATCATAATATGTACATTTATATTGGCTCATGTCCAATATGACCGCCATGTTGGC
ATTGATTATTGACTAGTTATTAATAGTAATCAATTACGGGGTCATTAGTTCATAGCCCATATATGGAGTT
CCGCGTTACATAACTTACGGTAAATGGCCCGCCTGGCTGACCGCCCAACGACCCCCGCCCATTGACGTCA
ATAATGACGTATGTTCCCATAGTAACGCCAATAGGGACTTTCCATTGACGTCAATGGGTGGAGTATTTAC
GGTAAACTGCCCACTTGGCAGTACATCAAGTGTATCATATGCCAAGTCCGCCCCCTATTGACGTCAATGA
CGGTAAATGGCCCGCCTGGCATTATGCCCAGTACATGACCTTACGGGACTTTCCTACTTGGCAGTACATC
TACGTATTAGTCATCGCTATTACCATGGTGATGCGGTTTTGGCAGTACACCAATGGGCGTGGATAGCGGT
TTGACTCACGGGGATTTCCAAGTCTCCACCCCATTGACGTCAATGGGAGTTTGTTTTGGCACCAAAATCA
ACGGGACTTTCCAAAATGTCGTAACAACTGCGATCGCCCGCCCCGTTGACGCAAATGGGCGGTAGGCGTG
TACGGTGGGAGGTCTATATAAGCAGAGCTCGTTTAGTGAACCGTCAGATCACTAGAAGCTTTATTGCGGT
AGTTTATCACAGTTAAATTGCTAACGCAGTCAGTGCTTCTGACACAACAGTCTCGAACTTAAGCTGCAGT
GACTCTCTTAAGGTAGCCTTGCAGAAGTTGGTCGTGAGGCACTGGGCAGGTAAGTATCAAGGTTACAAGA
CAGGTTTAAGGAGACCAATAGAAACTGGGCTTGTCGAGACAGAGAAGACTCTTGCGTTTCTGATAGGCAC
CTATTGGTCTTACTGACATCCACTTTGCCTTTCTCTCCACAGGTGTCCACTCCCAGTTCAATTACAGCTC
TTAAGGCTAGAGTACTTAATACGACTCACTATAGGCTAGCCAGCTTGAAGCAAGCCTCCTGAAAGATGAA
GCTACTGTCTTCTATCGAACAAGCATGCGATATTTGCCGACTTAAAAAGCTCAAGTGCTCCAAAGAAAAA
CCGAAGTGCGCCAAGTGTCTGAAGAACAACTGGGAGTGTCGCTACTCTCCCAAAACCAAAAGGTCTCCGC
TGACTAGGGCACATCTGACAGAAGTGGAATCAAGGCTAGAAAGACTGGAACAGCTATTTCTACTGATTTT
TCCTCGAGAAGACCTTGACATGATTTTGAAAATGGATTCTTTACAGGATATAAAAGCATTGTTAACAGGA
TTATTTGTACAAGATAATGTGAATAAAGATGCCGTCACAGATAGATTGGCTTCAGTGGAGACTGATATGC
CTCTAACATTGAGACAGCATAGAATAAGTGCGACATCATCATCGGAAGAGAGTAGTAACAAAGGTCAAAG
ACAGTTGACTGTATCGCCGGAATTCCCGGGGATCCGTCGACTTGACGCGTTGATATCACCACTTTGTACA
AGAAAGCTGAACGAGAAACGTAAAATGATATAAATATCAATATATTAAATTAGATTTTGCATAAAAAACA
GACTACATAATACTGTAAAACACAACATATCCAGTCACTATGGTCGACCTGCAGACTGGCTGTGTATAAG
GGAGCCTGACATTTATATTCCCCAGAACATCAGGTTAATGGCGTTTTTGATGTCATTTTCGCGGTGGCTG
AGATCAGCCACTTCTTCCCCGATAACGGAGACCGGCACACTGGCCATATCGGTGGTCATCATGCGCCAGC
TTTCATCCCCGATATGCACCACCGGGTAAAGTTCACGGGAGACTTTATCTGACAGCAGACGTGCACTGGC
CAGGGGGATCACCATCCGTCGCCCGGGCGTGTCAATAATATCACTCTGTACATCCACAAACAGACGATAA
CGGCTCTCTCTTTTATAGGTGTAAACCTTAAACTGCATTTCACCAGCCCCTGTTCTCGTCAGCAAAAGAG
CCGTTCATTTCAATAAACCGGGCGACCTCAGCCATCCCTTCCTGATTTTCCGCTTTCCAGCGTTCGGCAC
GCAGACGACGGGCTTCATTCTGCATGGTTGTGCTTACCAGACCGGAGATATTGACATCATATATGCCTTG
AGCAACTGATAGCTGTCGCTGTCAACTGTCACTGTAATACGCTGCTTCATAGCATACCTCTTTTTGACAT
ACTTCGGGTATACATATCAGTATATATTCTTATACCGCAAAAATCAGCGCGCAAATACGCATACTGTTAT
CTGGCTTTTAGTAAGCCGGATCCACGCGTTTACGCCCCGCCCTGCCACTCATCGCAGTACTGTTGTAATT
CATTAAGCATTCTGCCGACATGGAAGCCATCACAAACGGCATGATGAACCTGAATCGCCAGCGGCATCAG
CACCTTGTCGCCTTGCGTATAATATTTGCCCATGGTGAAAACGGGGGCGAAGAAGTTGTCCATATTGGCC
ACGTTTAAATCAAAACTGGTGAAACTCACCCAGGGATTGGCTGAGACGAAAAACATATTCTCAATAAACC
CTTTAGGGAAATAGGCCAGGTTTTCACCGTAACACGCCACATCTTGCGAATATATGTGTAGAAACTGCCG
GAAATCGTCGTGGTATTCACTCCAGAGCGATGAAAACGTTTCAGTTTGCTCATGGAAAACGGTGTAACAA
GGGTGAACACTATCCCATATCACCAGCTCACCGTCTTTCATTGCCATACGGAATTCCGGATGAGCATTCA
TCAGGCGGGCAAGAATGTGAATAAAGGCCGGATAAAACTTGTGCTTATTTTTCTTTACGGTCTTTAAAAA
GGCCGTAATATCCAGCTGAACGGTCTGGTTATAGGTACATTGAGCAACTGACTGAAATGCCTCAAAATGT
TCTTTACGATGCCATTGGGATATATCAACGGTGGTATATCCAGTGATTTTTTTCTCCATTTTAGCTTCCT
TAGCTCCTGAAAATCTCGACGGATCCTAACTCAAAATCCACACATTATACGAGCCGGAAGCATAAAGTGT
AAAGCCTGGGGTGCCTAATGCGGCCGCCATAGTGACTGGATATGTTGTGTTTTACAGTATTATGTAGTCT
GTTTTTTATGCAAAATCTAATTTAATATATTGATATTTATATCATTTTACGTTTCTCGTTCAGCTTTTTT
GTACAAACTTGTGATATCATCTAGAGCGGCCGCAGGTACCTGAATAACTAAGGCCGCTTCCCTTTAGTGA
GGGTTAATGCTTCGAGCAGACATGATAAGATACATTGATGAGTTTGGACAAACCACAACTAGAATGCAGT
GAAAAAAATGCTTTATTTGTGAAATTTGTGATGCTATTGCTTTATTTGTAACCATTATAAGCTGCAATAA
ACAAGTTAACAACAACAATTGCATTCATTTTATGTTTCAGGTTCAGGGGGAGATGTGGGAGGTTTTTTAA
AGCAAGTAAAACCTCTACAAATGTGGTAAAATCCGATAAGGATCGATCCGGGCTGGCGTAATAGCGAAGA
GGCCCGCACCGATCGCCCTTCCCAACAGTTGCGCAGCCTGAATGGCGAATGG
[114 nt withheld, positions 3693-3806]
ACGCCACGTTC
[91 nt withheld, positions 3818-3908]
A
[49 nt withheld, positions 3910-3958]
CCTTTGACGTTGGAGTCCACGTTCTTT
[37 nt withheld, positions 3986-4022]
ACCCTATCTCGGTCTATTCTTTTGATTTATAAGGGATTTTGCCGATTTCGGCCTATTGGTTAAAAAATGA
GCTGATTTAACAAAAATTTAACGCGAATTTTAACAAAATATTAACGCTTACAATTTCCTGATGCGGTATT
TTCTCCTTACGCATCTGTGCGGTATTTCACACCGCATACGCGGATCTTCCGTACCTTCTGAGGCGGAAAG
AACCAGCTGTGGAATGTGTGTCAGTTAGGGTGTGGAAAGTCCCCAGGCTCCCCAGCAGGCAGAAGTATGC
AAAGCATGCATCTCAATTAGTCAGCAACCAGGTGTGGAAAGTCCCCAGGCTCCCCAGCAGGCAGAAGTAT
GCAAAGCATGCATCTCAATTAGTCAGCAACCATAGTCCCGCCCCTAACTCCGCCCATCCCGCCCCTAACT
CCGCCCAGTTCCGCCCATTCTCCGCCCCATGGCTGACTAATTTTTTTTATTTATGCAGAGGCCGAGGCCG
CCTCGGCCTCTGAGCTATTCCAGAAGTAGTGAGGAGGCTTTTTTGGAGGCCTAGGCTTTTGCAAAAAGCT
TGATTCTTCTGACACAACAGTCTCGAACTTAAGGCTAGAATTCTGGCTACAGGTAAGCGCCCCTAAAATC
CCTTTGGGCACAATGTGTCCTGAGGGGAGAGGCAGCGACCTGTAGATGGGACGGGGGCACTAACCCTCAG
GTTTGGGGCTTCTGAATGTGAGTATCGCCATGTAAGCCCAGTATTTGGCCAATCTCAGAAAGCTCCTGGT
CCCTGGAGGGATGGAGAGAGAAAAACAAACAGCTCCTGGAGCAGGGAGAGTGCTGGCCTCTTGCTCTCCG
GCTCCCTCTGTTGCCCTCTGGTTTCTCCCCAGGCTCCCGGACGTCCTCTAGCCACCATGACTTCGAAAGT
TTATGATCCAGAACAAAGGAAACGGATGATAACTGGTCCGCAGTGGTGGGCCAGATGTAAACAAATGAAT
GTTCTTGATTCATTTATTAATTATTATGATTCAGAAAAACATGCAGAAAATGCTGTTATTTTTTTACATG
GTAACGCGGCCTCTTCTTATTTATGGCGACATGTTGTGCCACATATTGAGCCAGTAGCGCGGTGTATTAT
ACCAGACCTTATTGGTATGGGCAAATCAGGCAAATCTGGTAATGGTTCTTATAGGTTACTTGATCATTAC
AAATATCTTACTGCATGGTTTGAACTTCTTAATTTACCAAAGAAGATCATTTTTGTCGGCCATGATTGGG
GTGCTTGTTTGGCATTTCATTATAGCTATGAGCATCAAGATAAGATCAAAGCAATAGTTCACGCTGAAAG
TGTAGTAGATGTGATTGAATCATGGGATGAATGGCCTGATATTGAAGAAGATATTGCGTTGATCAAATCT
GAAGAAGGAGAAAAAATGGTTTTGGAGAATAACTTCTTCGTGGAAACCATGTTGCCATCAAAAATCATGA
GAAAGTTAGAACCAGAAGAATTTGCAGCATATCTTGAACCATTCAAAGAGAAAGGTGAAGTTCGTCGTCC
AACATTATCATGGCCTCGTGAAATCCCGTTAGTAAAAGGTGGTAAACCTGACGTTGTACAAATTGTTAGG
AATTATAATGCTTATCTACGTGCAAGTGATGATTTACCAAAAATGTTTATTGAATCGGACCCAGGATTCT
TTTCCAATGCTATTGTTGAAGGTGCCAAGAAGTTTCCTAATACTGAATTTGTCAAAGTAAAAGGTCTTCA
TTTTTCGCAAGAAGATGCACCTGATGAAATGGGAAAATATATCAAATCGTTCGTTGAGCGAGTTCTCAAA
AATGAACAATAATTCTAGCCCTGAATAAGTGATAATAAGCGGATGAATGGCAGAAATTCGTCGAAGCGCA
ATAAAATATCTTTATTTTCATTACATCTGTGTGTTGGTTTTTTGTGTGAATCGATAGCGATAAGGATCGG
AAGATCCGCGTATGGTGCACTCTCAGTACAATCTGCTCTGATGCCGCATAGTTAAGCCAGCCCCGACACC
CGCCAACACCCGCTGACGCGCCCTGACGGGCTTGTCTGCTCCCGGCATCCGCTTACAGACAAGCTGTGAC
CGTCTCCGGGAGCTGCATGTGTCAGAGGTTTTCACCGTCATCACCGAAACGCGCGAGACGAAAGGGCCTC
GTGATACGCCTATTTTTATAGGTTAATGTCATGATAATAATGGTTTCTTAGACGTCAGGTGGCACTTTTC
GGGGAAATGTGCGCGGAACCCCTATTTGTTTATTTTTCTAAATACATTCAAATATGTATCCGCTCATGAG
ACAATAACCCTGATAAATGCTTCAATAATATTGAAAAAGGAAGAGTATGAGTATTCAACATTTCCGTGTC
GCCCTTATTCCCTTTTTTGCGGCATTTTGCCTTCCTGTTTTTGCTCACCCAGAAACGCTGGTGAAAGTAA
AAGATGCTGAAGATCAGTTGGGTGCACGAGTGGGTTACATCGAACTGGATCTCAACAGCGGTAAGATCCT
TGAGAGTTTTCGCCCCGAAGAACGTTTTCCAATGATGAGCACTTTTAAAGTTCTGCTATGTGGCGCGGTA
TTATCCCGTGTTGACGCCGGGCAAGAGCAACTCGGTCGCCGCATACACTATTCTCAGAATGACTTGGTTG
AGTACTCACCAGTCACAGAAAAGCATCTTACGGATGGCATGACAGTAAGAGAATTATGCAGTGCTGCCAT
AACCATGAGTGATAACACTGCGGCCAACTTACTTCTGACAACGATCGGAGGACCGAAGGAGCTAACCGCT
TTTTTGCACAACATGGGGGATCATGTAACTCGCCTTGATCGTTGGGAACCGGAGCTGAATGAAGCCATAC
CAAACGACGAGCGTGACACCACGATGCCTGTAGCAATGGCAACAACGTTGCGCAAACTATTAACTGGCGA
ACTACTTACTCTAGCTTCCCGGCAACAATTAATAGACTGGATGGAGGCGGATAAAGTTGCAGGACCACTT
CTGCGCTCGGCCCTTCCGGCTGGCTGGTTTATTGCTGATAAATCTGGAGCCGGTGAGCGTGGGTCTCGCG
GTATCATTGCAGCACTGGGGCCAGATGGTAAGCCCTCCCGTATCGTAGTTATCTACACGACGGGGAGTCA
GGCAACTATGGATGAACGAAATAGACAGATCGCTGAGATAGGTGCCTCACTGATTAAGCATTGGTAACTG
TCAGACCAAGTTTACTCATATATACTTTAGATTGATTTAAAACTTCATTTTTAATTTAAAAGGATCTAGG
TGAAGATCCTTTTTGATAATCTCATGACCAAAATCCCTTAACGTGAGTTTTCGTTCCACTGAGCGTCAGA
CCCCGTAGAAAAGATCAAAGGATCTTCTTGAGATCCTTTTTTTCTGCGCGTAATCTGCTGCTTGCAAACA
AAAAAACCACCGCTACCAGCGGTGGTTTGTTTGCCGGATCAAGAGCTACCAACTCTTTTTCCGAAGGTAA
CTGGCTTCAGCAGAGCGCAGATACCAAATACTGTTCTTCTAGTGTAGCCGTAGTTAGGCCACCACTTCAA
GAACTCTGTAGCACCGCCTACATACCTCGCTCTGCTAATCCTGTTACCAGTGGCTGCTGCCAGTGGCGAT
AAGTCGTGTCTTACCGGGTTGGACTCAAGACGATAGTTACCGGATAAGGCGCAGCGGTCGGGCTGAACGG
GGGGTTCGTGCACACAGCCCAGCTTGGAGCGAACGACCTACACCGAACTGAGATACCTACAGCGTGAGCT
ATGAGAAAGCGCCACGCTTCCCGAAGGGAGAAAGGCGGACAGGTATCCGGTAAGCGGCAGGGTCGGAACA
GGAGAGCGCACGAGGGAGCTTCCAGGGGGAAACGCCTGGTATCTTTATAGTCCTGTCGGGTTTCGCCACC
TCTGACTTGAGCGTCGATTTTTGTGATGCTCGTCAGGGGGGCGGAGCCTATGGAAAAACGCCAGCAACGC
GGCCTTTTTACGGTTCCTGGCCTTTTGCTGGCCTTTTGCTCACATGGCTCGACAGATCT
Features (pLannotate 1.2.2; 27 found; start..end, strand, type, name):
    140..517     +  enhancer       CMV enhancer: human cytomegalovirus immediate early enhancer
    518..729     +  promoter       CMV promoter: human cytomegalovirus (CMV) immediate early promoter
    890..1022    +  intron         chimeric intron: chimera between introns from human β-globin and immunoglobulin heavy chain genes
   1067..1085    +  promoter       T7 promoter: promoter for bacteriophage T7 RNA polymerase
   1116..1556    +  CDS            GAL4 DNA binding domain: DNA binding domain of the GAL4 transcriptional activator; Saccharomyces cerevisiae GAL4 (truncated)
   1598..1722    +  protein_bind   attR2: mutant version of attR; recombination site for the Gateway® LR reaction LR Clonase™
   1766..2068    -  CDS            ccdB: CCDB_ECOLI - Also known as G, letB, letD. Experimental evidence at protein level: Swiss-Prot protein existence level 1. Toxic component of a type II toxin-antitoxin (TA) system, functioning in plasmid maintainence. Responsible for the post- segregational killing (PSK) of plasmid-free cells, also referred to as a plasmid addiction system. Half-life of over 2 hours. Cell killing by CcdB is accompanied by filamentation, defects in chromosome and plasmid segregation, defects in cell division, formation of anucleate cells, decreased DNA synthesis and plasmid loss. Interferes with the activity of DN
   2073..2231    -  CDS            ccdA (fragment): CCDA_ECO57 - Also known as H, letA. Experimental evidence at protein level: Swiss-Prot protein existence level 1. Antitoxin component of a type II toxin-antitoxin (TA) system which inhibits the post-segregational killing (PSK) of plasmid-free cells, also referred to as a plasmid addiction system. Binds to and blocks the activity of CcdB; will also remove bound CcdB protein from the CcdB-GyrA complex by forming a CcdA-CcdB complex, a process termed rejuvenation. Functions as a transcriptional corepressor for the ccdAB operon, repression also requires CcdB (By similarity). From Escherichia coli
   2410..3069    -  CDS            CmR: chloramphenicol acetyltransferase; cat; confers resistance to chloramphenicol
   3070..3099    -  promoter       cat promoter (fragment): promoter of the E. coli cat gene encoding chloramphenicol acetyltransferase
   3123..3153    -  promoter       lac UV5 promoter: E. coli lac promoter with an "up" mutation
   3178..3302    -  protein_bind   attR1: mutant version of attR; recombination site for the Gateway® LR reaction LR Clonase™
   3351..3368    -  promoter       T3 promoter (fragment): promoter for bacteriophage T3 RNA polymerase
   3386..3507    -  polyA_signal   SV40 poly(A) signal: SV40 polyadenylation signal
   3530..3598    -  CDS            large T antigen (fragment): large T antigen from SV40 (simian virus 40)
   3622..3689    +  CDS            lacZα (fragment): LacZα fragment of β-galactosidase; lacZ fragment
   3693..4148    +  rep_origin     f1 ori (sequence partly withheld): f1 bacteriophage origin of replication; arrow indicates direction of (+) strand synthesis
   4149..4200    -  misc_feature   bom (fragment): basis of mobility region from pBR322
   4220..4577    +  promoter       SV40 promoter: SV40 enhancer and early promoter
   4892..4908    +  sig_peptide    hGH signal sequence (fragment): human growth hormone signal sequence
   4919..5854    +  CDS            Rluc: luciferase from the anthozoan coelenterate Renilla reniformis (sea pansy)
   5912..5960    +  polyA_signal   poly(A) signal: synthetic polyadenylation signal
   5988..6042    -  misc_feature   bom (fragment): basis of mobility region from pBR322
   6144..6179    -  CDS            rop (fragment): Rop protein, which maintains plasmids at low copy number; rop
   6274..6378    +  promoter       AmpR promoter: bla
   6379..7239    +  CDS            AmpR: β-lactamase; bla; confers resistance to ampicillin, carbenicillin, and related antibiotics
   7410..7998    +  rep_origin     ori: high-copy-number ColE1/pMB1/pBR322/pUC origin of replication
