[The description below was written by a language model from this plasmid's Addgene catalogue record and pLannotate feature annotations shown in this document.]
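Description:
pMBD-Gate4 is a Gateway-compatible destination vector for the mammalian two-hybrid assay. It was made by inserting a roughly 1.7 kb Gateway cassette into the EcoRV site of the Promega pBIND backbone, giving a plasmid of about 8.1 kb. It carries no gene of interest. The "insert" is the recombination cassette itself, into which a bait coding sequence is transferred from an entry clone by LR recombination. In bacteria the plasmid replicates from a high-copy ColE1/pUC-type origin and carries ampicillin resistance on the backbone, together with an f1 origin. Because the cassette contains the toxic ccdB gene and a chloramphenicol resistance marker, the empty vector is maintained in a ccdB-tolerant strain under both antibiotics. After recombination the cassette is lost, which provides counter-selection against unrecombined plasmid in ordinary E. coli strains.

The expression unit consists of the CMV immediate-early enhancer and promoter, a chimeric intron and a T7 promoter, followed by the GAL4 DNA-binding domain. The attR-flanked cassette lies immediately downstream, followed by an SV40 polyadenylation signal. In the annotated sequence attR2 lies proximal to GAL4 and attR1 distal, with ccdB and CmR on the reverse strand, so the cassette sits in the reverse orientation relative to the usual attR1-to-attR2 layout. The associated publication title describes the vector system as reading-frame-independent, but the record does not explain how this orientation relates to that design. A recombined insert is expressed as an N-terminal GAL4 DNA-binding-domain fusion. A separate SV40 promoter-driven Renilla luciferase cassette with a synthetic poly(A) signal, inherited from pBIND, can serve as an internal control for normalising transfection efficiency. The vector belongs to a coupled yeast and mammalian two-hybrid cloning system for testing protein–protein interactions in mammalian cells.
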