Addgene plasmid #25960: pMBD-Gate4
Depositing lab: Kamil Onder. Depositing organization: University of Salzburg. Publication: Coupled yeast 2-hybrid-mammalian 2-hybrid reading-frame-independent and site-specific recombinational cloning vector system. Maier CJ, Maier RH, Hintner H, Bauer JW, Onder K. Assay Drug Dev Technol. 2010 Oct;8(5):625-9. doi: 10.1089/adt.2009.0266. Epub 2010 Jun 1. PubMed 20515414.
Backbone
  Vector backbone: pBIND
  Backbone manufacturer: Promega
  Backbone size w/o insert (bp): 6360
  Vector type: Mammalian Expression
Growth in bacteria
  Bacterial resistance: Chloramphenicol and Ampicillin, 25 & 100 μg/mL
  Growth temperature: 37°C
  Growth strain: ccdB Survival
  Growth instructions: Strain (ccdB Survival Strain): F- mcrA Δ(mrr-hsdRMS-mcrBC) Φ80lacZΔM15 ΔlacX74 recA1 araΔ139 Δ(ara-leu)7697 galU galK rpsL (StrR) endA1 nupG fhuA::IS2 ; Growth condition: 37°C
  Copy number: Unknown
Gene/Insert
  Gene/Insert name: None
  Insert size (bp): 1711
  Tag / fusion protein: GAL4 Fusion Protein (N terminal on backbone)
  Cloning method: Restriction Enzyme; 5′ cloning site EcoRV (not destroyed); 3′ cloning site EcoRV (not destroyed)
  Sequencing primers: 5′ TGCCGTCACAGATAGATTGG
Terms and licenses: Academic/Nonprofit Terms; Industry Terms: Not Available to Industry
How to cite: pMBD-Gate4 was a gift from Kamil Onder (Addgene plasmid # 25960 ; http://n2t.net/addgene:25960 ; RRID:Addgene_25960)
