>Addgene plasmid #25960 | pMBD-Gate4 | addgene partial sequence | sequence record 67050 | chim-int-F 5'-TCTTACTGACATCCACTTTGCC-3'
GGTGTCCACTCCCAGTTCAATTACAGCTCTTAAGGCTAGAGTACTTAATACGACTCACTATAGGCTAGCC
AGCTTGAAGCAAGCCTCCTGAAAGATGAAGCTACTGTCTTCTATCGAACAAGCATGCGATATTTGCCGAC
TTAAAAAGCTCAAGTGCTCCAAAGAAAAACCGAAGTGCGCCAAGTGTCTGAAGAACAACTGGGAGTGTCG
CTACTCTCCCAAAACCAAAAGGTCTCCGCTGACTAGGGCACATCTGACAGAAGTGGAATCAAGGCTAGAA
AGACTGGAACAGCTATTTCTACTGATTTTTCCTCGAGAAGACCTTGACATGATTTTGAAAATGGATTCTT
TACAGGATATAAAAGCATTGTTAACAGGATTATTTGTACAAGATAATGTGAATAAAGATGCCGTCACAGA
TAGATTGGCTTCAGTGGAGACTGATATGCCTCTAACATTGAGACAGCATAGAATAAGTGCGACATCATCA
TCGGAAGAGAGTAGTAACAAAGGTCAAAGACAGTTGACTGTATCGCCGGAATTCCCGGGGATCCGTCGAC
TTGACGCGTTGATATCACCACTTTGTACAAGAAAGCTGAACGAGAAACGTAAAATGATATAAATATCAAT
ATATTAAATTAGATTTTGCATAAAAAACAGACTACATAATACTGTAAAACACAACATATCCAGTCACTAT
GGTCGACCTGCAGACTGGCTGTGTATAAGGGAGCCTGACATTTATATTCCCCAGAACATCAGGTTAATGG
CGTTTTTGATGTCATTTTCGCGGTGGCTGAGATCAGCCACTTCTTCCCCGATAACGGAGACCGGCACACT
GGCCATATCGGTGGTCATCATGCGCCAGCTTTCATCCCCGATATGCACCACCGGGTAAAGTTCACGGGAG
ACTTTATCTGACAGCAGACGTGCACTGGCCAGGGGGATCACCATCCGTCGCCCGGGCGTGTCAATAATAT
CACTCTGTAC
