>Addgene plasmid #25960 | pMBD-Gate4 | addgene partial sequence | sequence record 67051 | Gal4_N_term
GCCGGAATTCCCGGGGATCCGTCGACTTGACGCGTTGATATCACCACTTTGTACAAGAAAGCTGAACGAG
AAACGTAAAATGATATAAATATCAATATATTAAATTAGATTTTGCATAAAAAACAGACTACATAATACTG
TAAAACACAACATATCCAGTCACTATGGTCGACCTGCAGACTGGCTGTGTATAAGGGAGCCTGACATTTA
TATTCCCCAGAACATCAGGTTAATGGCGTTTTTGATGTCATTTTCGCGGTGGCTGAGATCAGCCACTTCT
TCCCCGATAACGGAGACCGGCACACTGGCCATATCGGTGGTCATCATGCGCCAGCTTTCATCCCCGATAT
GCACCACCGGGTAAAGTTCACGGGAGACTTTATCTGACAGCAGACGTGCACTGGCCAGGGGGATCACCAT
CCGTCGCCCGGGCGTGTCAATAATATCACTCTGTACATCCACAAACAGACGATAACGGCTCTCTCTTTTA
TAGGTGTAAACCTTAAACTGCATTTCACCAGCCCCTGTTCTCGTCAGCAAAAGAGCCGTTCATTTCAATA
AACCGGGCGACCTCAGCCATCCCTTCCTGATTTTCCGCTTTCCAGCGTTCGGCACGCAGACGACGGGCTT
CATTCTGCATGGTTGTGCTTACCAGACCGGAGATATTGACATCATATATGCCTTGAGCAACTGATAGCTG
TCGCTGTCAACTGTCACTGTAATACGCTGCTTCATAGCATACCTCTTTTTGACATACTTCGGGTATACAT
ATCAGTATATATTCTTATACCGCAAAAATCAGCGCGCAAATACGCATACTGTTATCTGGCTTTTAGTAAG
CCGGATCCACGCGTTTACGCCCCGCCCTGCCACTCATCGCA
