>Addgene plasmid #25960 | pMBD-Gate4 | addgene partial sequence | sequence record 67052 | CAT-R 5'-GCAACTGACTGAAATGCCTC-3'
CCATTGGGATATATCAACGGTGGTATATCCAGTGATTTTTTTCTCCATTTTAGCTTCCTTAGCTCCTGAA
AATCTCGACGGATCCTAACTCAAAATCCACACATTATACGAGCCGGAAGCATAAAGTGTAAAGCCTGGGG
TGCCTAATGCGGCCGCCATAGTGACTGGATATGTTGTGTTTTACAGTATTATGTAGTCTGTTTTTTATGC
AAAATCTAATTTAATATATTGATATTTATATCATTTTACGTTTCTCGTTCAGCTTTTTTGTACAAACTTG
TGATATCATCTAGAGCGGCCGCAGGTACCTGAATAACTAAGGCCGCTTCCCTTTAGTGAGGGTTAATGCT
TCGAGCAGACATGATAAGATACATTGATGAGTTTGGACAAACCACAACTAGAATGCAGTGAAAAAAATGC
TTTATTTGTGAAATTTGTGATGCTATTGCTTTATTTGTAACCATTATAAGCTGCAATAAACAAGTTAACA
ACAACAATTGCATTCATTTTATGTTTCAGGTTCAGGGGGAGATGTGGGAGGTTTTTTAAAGCAAGTAAAA
CCTCTACAAATGTGGTAAAATCCGATAAGGATCGATCCGGGCTGGCGTAATAGCGAAGAGGCCCGCACCG
ATCGCCCTTCCCAACAGTTGCGCAGCCTGAATGGCGAATGG
[114 nt withheld, positions 672-785]
ACGCCACGTTC
[91 nt withheld, positions 797-887]
A
[49 nt withheld, positions 889-937]
CCTTTGACGTTGGA
